>Addgene plasmid #110545 | pCK314 | addgene full sequence | sequence record 212174 | Addgene NGS Result
GTGGGTCAATCCCTCGGTTTGGCGATCGCCTTGGTGTTTGTCATTGCTGGTATTGCCTTTAAAATTTCCG
CTGTACCCTTCCACCAATGGACCCCCGACGTTTATGAAGGTTCTCCCACCCCGGTGGTGGCTTTTCTTTC
GGTGGGCTCTAAGGCGGCCGGTTTTGCCGTAGCTATCCGATTACTAGTGACTGCCTTTGGTGGTATTACC
GATGAGTGGCACGTTATTTTCACCGCTCTGGCCGTGTTGAGCATGGTGCTGGGCAACGTGGTGGCTTTAG
CCCAAACCAGCATGAAACGGATGTTGGCCTACTCTTCCATCGGTCAAGCAGGCTTTGTGATGATTGGCCT
AGTGGCCGGCAGTGAAGATGGTTACGCCAGCATGGTTTTCTACATGCTCATCTATCTGTTTATGAACCTG
GGGGCGTTTAGTTGCATTATTCTCTTCACCCTCCGCACTGGCAGTGACCAAATTAGTGATTACGCTGGTC
TGTACCACAAAGACCCCTTGTTAACCTTGGGCTTGAGCATTTGTTTATTATCCTTGGGGGGCATTCCTCC
TCTGGCGGGCTTTTTCGGCAAAATTTACATCTTCTGGGCCGGTTGGCAATCGGGATTGTATGGCCTAGTC
CTACTTGGTCTGGTTACCAGTGTAGTTTCCATCTACTACTACATCCGGGTGGTGAAAATGATGGTGGTGA
AGGAGCCCCAGGAAATGTCCGAAGTAATCAAAAATTACCCGGCCATCAAATGGAATTTACCCGGCATGCG
TCCCCTACAGGTGGGCATTGTCGCTACTTTGGTTGCTACCTCGCTGGCAGGTATTCTGGCTAATCCCCTC
TTTAACCTCGCCACCGATTCCGTGGTCAGCACCAAGATGTTGCAGACAGCCCTCCAGCAAACAGGAGAAA
CTCCGGCGATCGCCATTTCCCATGATTTACCCTAGGGGTATCAGGAAATATTGCTTTGCAGGCAAAAGCC
AATGAGTGTAACTATAGAAACCGATTTAAAGGAGACTGCAGTTCATCTTTCCCTGGTTGCCAATGGCCCA
TTTTCCTGTCAGTAACGAGAAGGTCGCGTATTCAGGCGCTTTTTAGACTGGTCGTAATGAATCGGGTAAG
TTTATAATATACAAAGGAGGTAGAAATGGTGAGCAAGGGCGAGGAGCTGTTCACCGGGGTGGTGCCCATC
CTGGTCGAGCTGGACGGCGACGTAAACGGCCACAAGTTCAGCGTGTCCGGCGAGGGCGAGGGCGATGCCA
CCTACGGCAAGCTGACCCTGAAGTTCATCTGCACCACCGGCAAGCTGCCCGTGCCCTGGCCCACCCTCGT
GACCACCTTCGGCTACGGCCTGCAATGCTTCGCCCGCTACCCCGACCACATGAAGCTGCACGACTTCTTC
AAGTCCGCCATGCCCGAAGGCTACGTCCAGGAGCGCACCATCTTCTTCAAGGACGACGGCAACTACAAGA
CCCGCGCCGAGGTGAAGTTCGAGGGCGACACCCTGGTGAACCGCATCGAGCTGAAGGGCATCGACTTCAA
GGAGGACGGCAACATCCTGGGGCACAAGCTGGAGTACAACTACAACAGCCACAACGTCTATATCATGGCC
GACAAGCAGAAGAACGGCATCAAGGTGAACTTCAAGATCCGCCACAACATCGAGGACGGCAGCGTGCAGC
TCGCCGACCACTACCAGCAGAACACCCCCATCGGCGACGGCCCCGTGCTGCTGCCCGACAACCACTACCT
GAGCTACCAGTCCGCCCTGAGCAAAGACCCCAACGAGAAGCGCGATCACATGGTCCTGCTGGAGTTCGTG
ACCGCCGCCGGGATCACTCTCGGCATGGACGAGCTGTACAAGTAAGGATCCAAAGCCACGTTGTGTCTCA
AAATCTCTGATGTTACATTGCACAAGATAAAAATATATCATCATGAACAATAAAACTGTCTGCTTACATA
AACAGTAATACAAGGGGTGTTATGAGCCATATTCAACGGGAAACGTCTTGCTCGAGGCCGCGATTAAATT
CCAACATGGATGCTGATTTATATGGGTATAAATGGGCTCGCGATAATGTCGGGCAATCAGGTGCGACAAT
CTATCGATTGTATGGGAAGCCCGATGCGCCAGAGTTGTTTCTGAAACATGGCAAAGGTAGCGTTGCCAAT
GATGTTACAGATGAGATGGTCAGACTAAACTGGCTGACGGAATTTATGCCTCTTCCGACCATCAAGCATT
TTATCCGTACTCCTGATGATGCATGGTTACTCACCACTGCGATCCCCGGGAAAACAGCATTCCAGGTATT
AGAAGAATATCCTGATTCAGGTGAAAATATTGTTGATGCGCTGGCAGTGTTCCTGCGCCGGTTGCATTCG
ATTCCTGTTTGTAATTGTCCTTTTAACAGCGATCGCGTATTTCGTCTCGCTCAGGCGCAATCACGAATGA
ATAACGGTTTGGTTGATGCGAGTGATTTTGATGACGAGCGTAATGGCTGGCCTGTTGAACAAGTCTGGAA
AGAAATGCATAAGCTTTTGCCATTCTCACCGGATTCAGTCGTCACTCATGGTGATTTCTCACTTGATAAC
CTTATTTTTGACGAGGGGAAATTAATAGGTTGTATTGATGTTGGACGAGTCGGAATCGCAGACCGATACC
AGGATCTTGCCATCCTATGGAACTGCCTCGGTGAGTTTTCTCCTTCATTACAGAAACGGCTTTTTCAAAA
ATATGGTATTGATAATCCTGATATGAATAAATTGCAGTTTCATTTGATGCTCGATGAGTTTTTCTAATAT
TTCGCCGTGTTGACGACATCAGGAGGCCAGTATGACCGTATTACATAGTGTGGATTTTTTTCCGTCTGGT
AACGCGTCCGTGGCGATAGAACCCCGGCTCCCGCAGGCGGATTTTCCTGAACATCATCATGATTTTCATG
AAATTGTGATTGTCGAACATGGCACGGGTATTCATGTGTTTAATGGGCAGCCCTATACCATCACCGGTGG
CACGGTCTGTTTCGTACGCGATCATGATCGGCATCTGTATGAACATACCGATAATCTGTGTCTGACCAAT
GTGCTGTATCGCTCGCCGGATCGATTTCAGTTTCTCGCCGGGCTGAATCAGTTGCTGCCACAAGAGCTGG
ATGGGCAGTATCCGTCTCACTGGCGCGTTAACCACAGCGTATTGCAGCAGGTGCGACAGCTGGTTGCACA
GATGGAACAGCAGGAAGGGGAAAATGATTTACCCTCGACCGCCAGTCGCGAGATCTTGTTTATGCAATTA
CTGCTCTTGCTGCGTAAAAGCAGTTTGCAGGAGAACCTGGAAAACAGCGCATCACGTCTCAACTTGCTTC
TGGCCTGGCTGGAGGACCATTTTGCCGATGAGGTGAATTGGGATGCCGTGGCGGATCAATTTTCTCTTTC
ACTGCGTACGCTACATCGGCAGCTTAAGCAGCAAACGGGACTGACGCCTCAGCGATACCTGAACCGCCTG
CGACTGATGAAAGCCCGACATCTGCTACGCCACAGCGAGGCCAGCGTTACTGACATCGCCTATCGCTGTG
GATTCAGCGACAGTAACCACTTTTCGACGCTTTTTCGCCGAGAGTTTAACTGGTCACCGCGTGATATTCG
CCAGGGACGGGATGGCTTTCTGCAATAATCTTGGGGGAAATTAAGACCAAACTCGATGACCTCCAAAAAG
ATGTAACTTCTCTTAAGATCGATATGGCAACGGTGAAAACCGAGTTATCTGCGGTCAGGATGGAGATAGG
TACAGTCAAGGATGATGTTAAAGATGTCAAAGGGCGGGCTAATGCTCAAATTTGGGCGTTGATTCTTGCC
GTCATCGGAGCCATAATTACCACCTTGGTGCGTTTTGGCATTTTCCCTAATCCCTAACAAAAAAGCGACC
AGGCTTTTCTTTCAATTGCCCGATCGCCTTTGATATTTTCCCAAAGGATAAAAGCTAGTCCATTCAGAAT
CGAGCCTTAAAGTACTCCCATATTGGCTAGCCCCAGAATTACTCCAGCGCCGAGGATGTGGCCAAAGCTA
GCGGTGCCCAGCACAGCCCCTAAACCAAAGCCGCCAAAGAAGTTAGAGGAAGGCATGGGGGTGCCCACAT
TTTGTTGTTTGATGGTCAATTTACCAAAGGCGATCGCCAAAATGTTGCAAGCAATCATCACCCCAGCAAC
TTTAGGGCTCCAGGACAGGGTGGCGGGAACGGCGGTGGCCAACAAAAAGCTATGCATTGAGATTCTCCAG
AATAAAGACGGTTTTTAAAGGGATAGCCCCACGCTAATGGGGGTCTTTAAAAATCTCATCTTACGGGGAC
GCTCTGCCCCTGGGAAACCACCGTTGCAATACTTAACAAATTTTCGTTTTTAGCTTGGCAAATGTCTTTG
GCAAAATTGGTTGATCTGGCTTAAATCGTCAGTTATTTGCCCTGGAATAGTCTGGGGACGGGCAATTCTG
ATCAGATTTACCCCCAACGCTTCCGCCACTTTTTGCTTAACCAATTCTCCCCCCTGGGCACCGGAGGCTT
TAGTTACCACCCCTTGAATTTGCCATTGTTGCCACAGGGCTTTTTCCAATGGTTCGGCTACGGGGGGGCG
CAAAGCAATGATACGGTCGGAAGTAAACCCAGCGGCGATCGCCTGGGCTAGGGCTTGGGGATAGGGCAGA
ATACGGGCAAATAGAACAAATCTGGAGCCGGTGAGCGTGGGTCTCGCGGTATCATTGCAGCACTGGGGCC
AGATGGTAAGCCCTCCCGTATCGTAGTTATCTACACGACGGGGAGTCAGGCAACTATGGATGAACGAAAT
AGACAGATCGCTGAGATAGGTGCCTCACTGATTAAGCATTGGTAACTGTCAGACCAAGTTTACTCATATA
TACTTTAGATTGATTTAAAACTTCATTTTTAATTTAAAAGGATCTAGGTGAAGATCCTTTTTGATAATCT
CATGACCAAAATCCCTTAACGTGAGTTTTCGTTCCACTGAGCGTCAGACCCCTTAATAAGATGATCTTCT
TGAGATCGTTTTGGTCTGCGCGTAATCTCTTGCTCTGAAAACGAAAAAACCGCCTTGCAGGGCGGTTTTT
CGAAGGTTCTCTGAGCTACCAACTCTTTGAACCGAGGTAACTGGCTTGGAGGAGCGCAGTCACCAAAACT
TGTCCTTTCAGTTTAGCCTTAACCGGCGCATGACTTCAAGACTAACTCCTCTAAATCAATTACCAGTGGC
TGCTGCCAGTGGTGCTTTTGCATGTCTTTCCGGGTTGGACTCAAGACGATAGTTACCGGATAAGGCGCAG
CGGTCGGACTGAACGGGGGGTTCGTGCATACAGTCCAGCTTGGAGCGAACTGCCTACCCGGAACTGAGTG
TCAGGCGTGGAATGAGACAAACGCGGCCATAACAGCGGAATGACACCGGTAAACCGAAAGGCAGGAACAG
GAGAGCGCACGAGGGAGCCGCCAGGGGGAAACGCCTGGTATCTTTATAGTCCTGTCGGGTTTCGCCACCA
CTGATTTGAGCGTCAGATTTCGTGATGCTTGTCAGGGGGGCGGAGCCTATGGAAAAACGGCTTTGCCGCG
GCCCTCTCACTTCCCTGTTAAGTATCTTCCTGGCATCTTCCAGGAAATCTCCGCCCCGTTCGTAAGCCAT
TTCCGCTCGCCGCAGTCGAACGACCGAGCGTAGCGAGTCAGTGAGCGAGGAAGCGGAATATATCCTGTAT
CACATATTCTGCTGACGCACCGGTGCAGCCTTTTTTCTCCTGCCACATGAAGCACTTCACTGACACCCTC
ATCAGTGCCAACATAGTAAGCCAGTATACACTCCGCTAGCGCTGAGGTCTGCCTCGTGAAGAAGGTGTTG
CTGACTCATACCAGGCCTGAATCGCCCCATCATCCAGCCAGAAAGTGAGGGAGCCACGGTTGATGAGAGC
TTTGTTGTAGGTGGACCAGTTGGTGATTTTGAACTTTTGCTTTGCCACGGAACGGTCTGCGTTGTCGGGA
AGATGCG
Features (pLannotate 1.2.2; 11 found; start..end, strand, type, name):
      7..864     +  CDS            ndhB (fragment): NU2C_THEEB - Experimental evidence at protein level: Swiss-Prot protein existence level 1. NDH-1 shuttles electrons from an unknown electron donor, via FMN and iron-sulfur (Fe-S) centers, to quinones in the respiratory and/or the photosynthetic chain. The immediate electron acceptor for the enzyme in this species is believed to be plastoquinone. Couples the redox reaction to proton translocation, and thus conserves the redox energy in a proton gradient. Cyanobacterial NDH-1 also plays a role in inorganic carbon-concentration. From Thermosynechococcus elongatus (strain BP-1).
   1021..1106    +  promoter       rhaB promoter (fragment): promoter of the E. coli rhaBAD operon, conferring tight induction with L-rhamnose and repression with D-glucose in the presence of RhaR and RhaS (Giacalone et al., 2006)
   1146..1865    +  CDS            EYFP: enhanced YFP mammalian codon-optimized
   1982..2797    +  CDS            KanR: aminoglycoside phosphotransferase; aph(3')-Ia; confers resistance to kanamycin in bacteria or G418 (Geneticin®) in eukaryotes
   2832..3668    +  CDS            rhaS: positive regulator of the rhaB promoter; E. coli rhaS; activated by L-rhamnose
   4000..4257    -  CDS            psaK1: PSAK1_SYNY3 - Also known as psaK. Experimental evidence at protein level: Swiss-Prot protein existence level 1. From Synechocystis sp. (strain PCC 6803 / Kazusa).
   4393..4707    -  CDS            cbiJ (fragment): CBIJ_SYNY3 - Also known as cobK. Protein inferred from homology: Swiss-Prot protein existence level 3. Catalyzes the reduction of the macrocycle of cobalt- precorrin-6A to cobalt-precorrin-6B. From Synechocystis sp. (strain PCC 6803 / Kazusa).
   4708..4874    +  CDS            bla(M) (fragment): β-lactamase lacking the signal sequence; bla(M); allows cytosolic expression of β-lactamase
   5040..5585    +  rep_origin     p15A ori: Plasmids containing the medium-copy-number p15A origin of replication can be propagated in E. coli cells that contain a second plasmid with the ColE1 origin.
   5673..5728    +  rep_origin     RSF ori (fragment): Plasmids containing the RSF 1030 origin of replication can be propagated in E. coli cells that contain additional plasmids with compatible origins.
   5827..5853    -  misc_feature   bom (fragment): basis of mobility region from pBR322
