[The description below was written by a language model from this plasmid's Addgene catalogue record and pLannotate feature annotations shown in this document.]
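Description:
pCK314 is a 6,027 bp bacterial expression plasmid built on the pACYC177 backbone. It is designed to deliver a rhamnose-inducible reporter cassette into the chromosome of the cyanobacterium Synechocystis sp. PCC 6803. In E. coli it replicates from the p15A origin at low copy and is selected with kanamycin through the aph(3')-Ia gene. Only a short remnant of the backbone's β-lactamase gene is annotated, so ampicillin resistance is unlikely to be functional. Although the record calls it an E. coli–Synechocystis shuttle vector, no cyanobacterial replication origin is annotated. Maintenance in Synechocystis appears to depend on two roughly 1,000 bp homology arms that direct integration by homologous recombination. In the feature table these arms show up as an ndhB fragment upstream of the cassette and a region containing psaK1 and part of cbiJ downstream.

Between the arms lies a shortened E. coli rhaBAD promoter of about 90 bp from which the CRP-binding sites have been removed. This change should uncouple induction from CRP-dependent catabolite control while keeping the response to L-rhamnose. The promoter drives enhanced YFP through a synthetic ribosome-binding site. The kanamycin marker follows, and then rhaS with its native E. coli RBS. RhaS is the rhamnose-responsive transcriptional activator that the promoter needs in order to function in Synechocystis. Because the marker sits inside the homology arms, it should integrate together with the reporter and regulator and allow selection of recombinants.

The construct serves as a reporter for characterising this modified promoter. It supports precise, sustained and tunable control of gene expression in cyanobacteria.
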