Addgene plasmid #110545: pCK314
Purpose: Modified (delta CRP-binding site) rhamnose-inducible promoter, YFP, an E. coli-Synechocystis shuttle vector, chromosomal-integration sites. Allows precise & sustained gene expression in cyanobacteria
Depositing lab: John Heap. Depositing organization: Imperial College London. Publication: A Rhamnose-Inducible System for Precise and Temporal Control of Gene Expression in Cyanobacteria. Kelly CL, Taylor GM, Hitchcock A, Torres-Mendez A, Heap JT. ACS Synth Biol. 2018 Apr 2. doi: 10.1021/acssynbio.7b00435. PubMed 29544054.
Backbone
  Vector backbone: pACYC177
  Backbone size w/o insert (bp): 3941
  Total vector size (bp): 6027
  Modifications to backbone: Addition of two 1000bp sequences with homology to the Synechocystis sp. PCC6803 genome, allowing chromosomal integration. Introduction of the rhaBAD promoter from E. coli with CRP-binding sites removed (allowing inducible expression with L-rhamnose). Introduction of a synthetic RBS and yfp as a reporter. Introduction of rhaS gene from E. coli, the transcriptional activator required for rhaBAD function in Synechocystis.
  Vector type: Bacterial Expression
Growth in bacteria
  Bacterial resistance: Kanamycin, 50 μg/mL
  Growth temperature: 37°C
  Growth strain: DH5alpha
  Copy number: Low Copy
Gene/Insert 1
  Gene/Insert name: Modified PrhaBAD (CRP-binding sites removed) (alt name: modified promoter found 5' end of rhaBAD operon in E. coli)
  Species: E. coli
  Insert size (bp): 90
Gene/Insert 2
  Gene/Insert name: yfp (alt name: enhanced yellow fluorescent protein from A. victoria (BBa_E0030))
  Species: A. victoria
  Insert size (bp): 720
Gene/Insert 3
  Gene/Insert name: rhaS (alt name: transcriptional activator of the rhaBAD promoter in E. coli with native E. coli RBS)
  Species: E. coli
  Insert size (bp): 837
Terms and licenses: Academic/Nonprofit Terms; Industry Terms: Not Available to Industry
How to cite: pCK314 was a gift from John Heap (Addgene plasmid # 110545 ; http://n2t.net/addgene:110545 ; RRID:Addgene_110545)
